Addgene plasmid #169972: pDONR221 CARD8 FIIND R394E + S297A
Purpose: pDONR221 for Gateway shuttling. Contains the autoprocessing-deficient CARD8 FIIND (L162M-P434, no stop codon) with an interface III mutation (R394E)
Depositing lab: Daniel Bachovchin. Depositing organization: Memorial Sloan-Kettering Cancer Center. Publication: Dipeptidyl peptidase 9 sets a threshold for CARD8 inflammasome formation by sequestering its active C-terminal fragment. Sharif H, Hollingsworth LR, Griswold AR, Hsiao JC, Wang Q, Bachovchin DA, Wu H. Immunity. 2021 Jul 13;54(7):1392-1404.e10. doi: 10.1016/j.immuni.2021.04.024. Epub 2021 May 20. PubMed 34019797.
Backbone
  Vector backbone: pDONR221
  Vector type: Gateway cloning vector
Growth in bacteria
  Bacterial resistance: Kanamycin, 50 μg/mL
  Growth temperature: 37°C
  Growth strain: DH5alpha
  Copy number: High Copy
Gene/Insert
  Gene/Insert name: CARD8
  Species: H. sapiens (human)
  Mutation: S297A, R394E
  Entrez Gene: CARD8 (a.k.a. CARDINAL, DACAR, DAKAR, NDPP, NDPP1, TUCAN)
  Cloning method: Gateway Cloning
  Sequencing primers: 5′ M13 F; 3′ M13 R
Terms and licenses: Academic/Nonprofit Terms; Industry Terms: Not Available to Industry
How to cite: pDONR221 CARD8 FIIND R394E + S297A was a gift from Daniel Bachovchin (Addgene plasmid # 169972 ; http://n2t.net/addgene:169972 ; RRID:Addgene_169972)
