[The description below was written by a language model from this plasmid's Addgene catalogue record and pLannotate feature annotations shown in this document.]
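Description:
pDONR221 CARD8 FIIND R394E + S297A is a Gateway entry clone built on the pDONR221 backbone, intended purely as a bacterial shuttle plasmid rather than an expression vector. The sequenced record is 3,381 nt and carries a high-copy ColE1/pUC-type origin of replication and a kanamycin resistance gene (aminoglycoside phosphotransferase) for propagation and selection in E. coli. Backbone elements typical of this vector family are also annotated: rrnB T1 and T2 transcription terminators that insulate the cloning region from read-through, a T7 promoter next to attL2, and short lacZα and lacI fragments that appear to be vestigial remnants rather than functional genes.

The payload is a fragment of human CARD8 encoding the FIIND domain (L162M through P434), flanked by attL1 and attL2 sites, with the annotated coding region spanning the numbering origin of the circular sequence. The attL sites allow LR Clonase-mediated transfer of the insert into any attR-containing destination vector, and the absence of a stop codon makes the fragment compatible with C-terminal tags supplied by the destination plasmid. Two substitutions are present: S297A, which the record describes as rendering the FIIND autoprocessing-deficient, and R394E, described as an interface III mutation. No promoter for expression in eukaryotic cells is present in the entry clone itself. Judging from the associated publication title, the construct serves to generate expression plasmids for studying how DPP9 restrains CARD8 inflammasome formation, although the record does not define interface III further or specify the destination vectors used.
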