Features (pLannotate 1.2.2; 10 found; start..end, strand, type, name):
    198..297     -  protein_bind   attL1: mutant version of attL; recombination site for the Gateway® LR reaction LR Clonase™
    313..349     +  CDS            lacZα (fragment): LacZα fragment of β-galactosidase; lacZ fragment
    396..439     -  terminator     rrnB T1 terminator: Escherichia coli rrnB; transcription terminator T1 from the E. coli rrnB gene
    571..598     +  terminator     rrnB T2 terminator: transcription terminator T2 from the E. coli rrnB gene
    653..745     -  CDS            lacI (fragment): lac repressor; lacI; The lac repressor binds to the lac operator to inhibit transcription in E. coli. This inhibition can be relieved by adding lactose or isopropyl-β-D-thiogalactopyranoside (IPTG).
    928..1516    -  rep_origin     ori: high-copy-number ColE1/pMB1/pBR322/pUC origin of replication
   1663..2472    -  CDS            KanR: aminoglycoside phosphotransferase; aph(3')-Ia; confers resistance to kanamycin in bacteria or G418 (Geneticin®) in eukaryotes
   2606..2624    +  promoter       T7 promoter: promoter for bacteriophage T7 RNA polymerase
   2642..2741    +  protein_bind   attL2: mutant version of attL; recombination site for the Gateway® LR reaction LR Clonase™
   2743..213     -  CDS            CARD8 (fragment) (across the origin): CARD8_HUMAN - Also known as DACAR From Homo sapiens (Human).
>Addgene plasmid #169972 | pDONR221 CARD8 FIIND R394E + S297A | addgene full sequence | sequence record 332694 | Addgene NGS Result
GTCCAGGGCCAGGTGCTGACTCCAGGAACCAAACGCAATCGTCACTGTGACCTCATCCCTTACCAGGAAG
CCGAGGCCTGTGGCTGACCACAGATACCAGCCAGCAGTGGGGAACCAAACGCTGTATCTGTTTGTGCTCT
TATCAATCAACTCAACATCCACATTTCCTTCAGGCCCCATGGTTCTATCTCCTTCGAAGCCTGCTTTTTT
GTACAAAGTTGGCATTATAAAAAAGCATTGCTCATCAATTTGTTGCAACGAACAGGTCACTATCAGTCAA
AATAAAATCATTATTTGGGGCCCGAGCTTAAGACTGGCCGTCGTTTTACAACGTCGTGACTGGGAAAACA
TCCATGCTAGCGTTAACGCGAGAGTAGGGAACTGCCAGGCATCAAATAAAACGAAAGGCTCAGTCGGAAG
ACTGGGCCTTTCGTTTTATCTGTTGTTTGTCGGTGAACGCTCTCCTGAGTAGGACAAATCCGCCGGGAGC
GGATTTGAACGTTGTGAAGCAACGGCCCGGAGGGTGGCGGGCAGGACGCCCGCCATAAACTGCCAGGCAT
CAAACTAAGCAGAAGGCCATCCTGACGGATGGCCTTTTTGCGTTTCTACAAACTCTTCCTGGCTAGCGGT
ACGCGTATTAATTGCGTTGCGCTCACTGCCCGCTTTCCAGTCGGGAAACCTGTCGTGCCAGCTGCATTAA
TGAATCGGCCAACGCGCGGGGAGAGGCGGTTTGCGTATTGGGCGCTCTTCCGCTTCCTCGCTCACTGACT
CGCTGCGCTCGGTCGTTCGGCTGCGGCGAGCGGTATCAGCTCACTCAAAGGCGGTAATACGGTTATCCAC
AGAATCAGGGGATAACGCAGGAAAGAACATGTGAGCAAAAGGCCAGCAAAAGGCCAGGAACCGTAAAAAG
GCCGCGTTGCTGGCGTTTTTCCATAGGCTCCGCCCCCCTGACGAGCATCACAAAAATCGACGCTCAAGTC
AGAGGTGGCGAAACCCGACAGGACTATAAAGATACCAGGCGTTTCCCCCTGGAAGCTCCCTCGTGCGCTC
TCCTGTTCCGACCCTGCCGCTTACCGGATACCTGTCCGCCTTTCTCCCTTCGGGAAGCGTGGCGCTTTCT
CATAGCTCACGCTGTAGGTATCTCAGTTCGGTGTAGGTCGTTCGCTCCAAGCTGGGCTGTGTGCACGAAC
CCCCCGTTCAGCCCGACCGCTGCGCCTTATCCGGTAACTATCGTCTTGAGTCCAACCCGGTAAGACACGA
CTTATCGCCACTGGCAGCAGCCACTGGTAACAGGATTAGCAGAGCGAGGTATGTAGGCGGTGCTACAGAG
TTCTTGAAGTGGTGGCCTAACTACGGCTACACTAGAAGAACAGTATTTGGTATCTGCGCTCTGCTGAAGC
CAGTTACCTTCGGAAAAAGAGTTGGTAGCTCTTGATCCGGCAAACAAACCACCGCTGGTAGCGGTGGTTT
TTTTGTTTGCAAGCAGCAGATTACGCGCAGAAAAAAAGGATCTCAAGAAGATCCTTTGATCTTTTCTACG
GGGTCTGACGCTCAGTGGAACGACGCGTAACTCACGTTAAGGGATTTTGGTCATGAGCTTGCGCCGTCCC
GTCAAGTCAGCGTAATGCTCTGCCAGTGTTACAACCAATTAACCAATTCTGATTAGAAAAACTCATCGAG
CATCAAATGAAACTGCAATTTATTCATATCAGGATTATCAATACCATATTTTTGAAAAAGCCGTTTCTGT
AATGAAGGAGAAAACTCACCGAGGCAGTTCCATAGGATGGCAAGATCCTGGTATCGGTCTGCGATTCCGA
CTCGTCCAACATCAATACAACCTATTAATTTCCCCTCGTCAAAAATAAGGTTATCAAGTGAGAAATCACC
ATGAGTGACGACTGAATCCGGTGAGAATGGCAAAAGTTTATGCATTTCTTTCCAGACTTGTTCAACAGGC
CAGCCATTACGCTCGTCATCAAAATCACTCGCATCAACCAAACCGTTATTCATTCGTGATTGCGCCTGAG
CGAGACGAAATACGCGATCGCTGTTAAAAGGACAATTACAAACAGGAATCGAATGCAACCGGCGCAGGAA
CACTGCCAGCGCATCAACAATATTTTCACCTGAATCAGGATATTCTTCTAATACCTGGAATGCTGTTTTT
CCGGGGATCGCAGTGGTGAGTAACCATGCATCATCAGGAGTACGGATAAAATGCTTGATGGTCGGAAGAG
GCATAAATTCCGTCAGCCAGTTTAGTCTGACCATCTCATCTGTAACATCATTGGCAACGCTACCTTTGCC
ATGTTTCAGAAACAACTCTGGCGCATCGGGCTTCCCATACAAGCGATAGATTGTCGCACCTGATTGCCCG
ACATTATCGCGAGCCCATTTATACCCATATAAATCAGCATCCATGTTGGAATTTAATCGCGGCCTCGACG
TTTCCCGTTGAATATGGCTCATAACACCCCTTGTATTACTGTTTATGTAAGCAGACAGTTTTATTGTTCA
TGATGATATATTTTTATCTTGTGCAATGTAACATCAGAGATTTTGAGACACGGGCCAGAGCTGCCAGGAA
ACAGCTATGACCATGTAATACGACTCACTATAGGGGATATCAGCTGGATGGCAAATAATGATTTTATTTT
GACTGATAGTGACCTGTTCGTTGCAACAAATTGATAAGCAATGCTTTCTTATAATGCCAACTTTGTACAA
GAAAGCTGGGTCTGGCTTCACCTCAGTATCCCACACCAAAGTCCCATGTCTTTTTTCAGTAATCTCAAGT
TGAATGGGTTCCTTCATCTGCCCAGCATAGAATTTTGAGAAGTGCTGAATTTCTCCAGGGCTCTCGTAGG
ACAATTTCAACTCCTTGGGCATTACTTTCAGGTTAGCAGAATTAGACACAATATAACTGGAACCAAAGTT
CAGGGGTTCCATTGGGGGCGAAGTCTGCAGGCGCACACCATGGAAGCGATCTTCCTCATCATCTATCGCC
TTTGTTAGCAAGGCGTCGCTGGGGACAAGGTACAAGTGGAACTTAATATCTTCGGGGTGGGGGTGATAAT
AGATCAATGTGTTGGAAGTGATGGGGATGGAGAGGCGAGTCCCACTGGCGATCCGCAGCAGGATGCCCAT
CAGGGCGAAGCTGGGGCTTTCCAGGACAGCATAGAAAGGCTCCACCCGGGCTGGATGCTCCAGGACCATC
CCTTCATTCTTAAAATGGGCAACGAGAAACCAGGAGACGTCCACCTCACCTGCTTGGAGGGAGATGAAGT
GGGGGAGGTGGATTTCGGCGACAGCCTCCTCTGGCTCTGCAGTGACATCAAACAAGGGGCCGCCCACCAG
CCACTGTTCATGGTGCTGCAG
