>Addgene plasmid #169972 | pDONR221 CARD8 FIIND R394E + S297A | depositor partial sequence | sequence record 329297 | Insert sequence
ATGGGGCCTGAAGGAAATGTGGATGTTGAGTTGATTGATAAGAGCACAAACAGATACAGCGTTTGGTTCC
CCACTGCTGGCTGGTATCTGTGGTCAGCCACAGGCCTCGGCTTCCTGGTAAGGGATGAGGTCACAGTGAC
GATTGCGTTTGGTTCCTGGAGTCAGCACCTGGCCCTGGACCTGCAGCACCATGAACAGTGGCTGGTGGGC
GGCCCCTTGTTTGATGTCACTGCAGAGCCAGAGGAGGCTGTCGCCGAAATCCACCTCCCCCACTTCATCT
CCCTCCAAGCAGGTGAGGTGGACGTCTCCTGGTTTCTCGTTGCCCATTTTAAGAATGAAGGGATGGTCCT
GGAGCATCCAGCCCGGGTGGAGCCTTTCTATGCTGTCCTGGAAAGCCCCAGCTTCGCCCTGATGGGCATC
CTGCTGCGGATCGCCAGTGGGACTCGCCTCTCCATCCCCATCACTTCCAACACATTGATCTATTATCACC
CCCACCCCGAAGATATTAAGTTCCACTTGTACCTTGTCCCCAGCGACGCCTTGCTAACAAAGGCGATAGA
TGATGAGGAAGATCGCTTCCATGGTGTGCGCCTGCAGACTTCGCCCCCAATGGAACCCCTGAACTTTGGT
TCCAGTTATATTGTGTCTAATTCTGCTAACCTGAAAGTAATGCCCAAGGAGTTGAAATTGTCCTACGAGA
GCCCTGGAGAAATTCAGCACTTCTCAAAATTCTATGCTGGGCAGATGAAGGAACCCATTCAACTTGAGAT
TACTGAAAAAAGACATGGGACTTTGGTGTGGGATACTGAGGTGAAGCCA
